>Addgene plasmid #160018 | pI2-MTU-DO-G418 | depositor full sequence | sequence record 310205 | pI2-MTU-DO-G418 sequence 6453 bps
CCCTTTCAGGCGCGCCACCGAATATTAAATAATCTTTTTTTATTTCTTATGTACGCCTGCTTTGTATGAT
ACAAAATCATCGTATCGTATTCGGCTTCATGTTATCCGTCGAATTTAGATTACCTTGGCTAAGGGGCCAA
GGTGGATGATTCGTATGAGTATCACAATTTACAAATTACAAGTTTTGCAAAGAGTATGTAAACTGTAAAA
AAGAAAACATTGACAAATATACCTGAAAAGAGTCCATTTTCTACATTTGAGAAAAAAAGGAATAAAGTGA
TTCTCCTCATCGCTCATAAAAAAATACTATTCATGAGCAAAATTGAGAAAAATGGCAATCACATTCAATA
CTAGTTAGATAGCCATATCTAAACTGCTGTACGTGGTTTAATACTAGCACCAACATCATTTGAATAATGG
CGAAGAAACCAATTTCGAAACATTCCCGTGCGGCAAGAAGATCAGAAGCAGCCGAACCGGAGGCTAAGGC
TTTAGAGACTTTACCCAGAGCTGAAAAGACAGATTTTGCAGCAACATTAATCAGAACTGCTAACAAAAAC
GAAGCTTTGCTCGAAGCGAAGATCCAAAAGCGTGGACAAAAAAATAAGAAGAAAAACGCGGGAAGAGTGA
GTAAGCAACTTATAGATGACAGTTCTTTAACAAGTAGGAAAGCTATTCGTGCCTTAAATATTACCAGTAG
GCTCGATGGTAAGAGGGAGAAAGCCATTCATAGAGCTAAATATGTGCAGTCAGCTCGTAAAGCTGGATGG
GATACTACAAACCAAAGCATTAGGAAAGAATTATCGACACTACAAAACGCAGCAAATACGGTCAGCGATT
CCGTTAACAAAAGCACGGACAAGGAAGGGTCTGCGAATACTGAAGATGCGATGATAGAAGACGATCAAGA
TCACATTGAAATTTACGACAGTGCTAAAAGCCAGAAGGTACAAGAAAAAGCAGTATCAACCACTTTTACG
GCATCAAACGTATTTACGTCATTAGAGGATGAGATGAATTCGCATCTAGACTGATGAGACGAACGTGAGA
CCGAAAGTGAAACGTGATTTCATGCGTCATTTTGAACATTTTGTAAATCTTATTTAATAATGTGTGCGGC
AATTCACATTTAATTTATGAATGTTTTCTTAACATCGCGGCAACTCAAGAAACGGCAGGTTCGGATCTTA
GCTACTAGAGAAAGAGGAGAAATACTAGATGCGTAAAGGCGAAGAGCTGTTCACTGGTGTCGTCCCTATT
CTGGTGGAACTGGATGGTGATGTCAACGGTCATAAGTTTTCCGTGCGTGGCGAGGGTGAAGGTGACGCAA
CTAATGGTAAACTGACGCTGAAGTTCATCTGTACTACTGGTAAACTGCCGGTTCCTTGGCCGACTCTGGT
AACGACGCTGACTTATGGTGTTCAGTGCTTTGCTCGTTATCCGGACCATATGAAGCAGCATGACTTCTTC
AAGTCCGCCATGCCGGAAGGCTATGTGCAGGAACGCACGATTTCCTTTAAGGATGACGGCACGTACAAAA
CGCGTGCGGAAGTGAAATTTGAAGGCGATACCCTGGTAAACCGCATTGAGCTGAAAGGCATTGACTTTAA
AGAGGACGGCAATATCCTGGGCCATAAGCTGGAATACAATTTTAACAGCCACAATGTTTACATCACCGCC
GATAAACAAAAAAATGGCATTAAAGCGAATTTTAAAATTCGCCACAACGTGGAGGATGGCAGCGTGCAGC
TGGCTGATCACTACCAGCAAAACACTCCAATCGGTGATGGTCCTGTTCTGCTGCCAGACAATCACTATCT
GAGCACGCAAAGCGTTCTGTCTAAAGATCCGAACGAGAAACGCGATCATATGGTTCTGCTGGAGTTCGTA
ACCGCAGCGGGCATCACGCATGGTATGGATGAACTGTACAAATGACCAGGCATCAAATAAAACGAAAGGC
TCAGTCGAAAGACTGGGCCTTTCGTTTTATCTGTTGTTTGTCGGTGAACGCTCTCTACTAGAGTCACACT
GGCTCACCTTCGGGTGGGCCTTTCTGCGTTTATAGGTCTCAGCTGGAAATCTGCTCGTCAGTGGTGCTCA
CACTGACGAATCATGTACAGATCATACCGATGACTGCCTGGCGACTCACAACTAAGCAAGACAGCCGGAA
CCAGCGCCGGCGAACACCACTGCATATATGGCATATCACAACAGTCCACGTCTCAAGCAGTTACAGAGAT
GTTACGAACCACTAGTGCACTGCAGTACAAGCTTGCCTCGTCCCCGCCGGGTCACCCGGCCAGCGACATG
GAGGCCCAGAATACCCTCCTTGACAGTCTTGACGTGCGCAGCTCAGGGGCATGATGTGACTGTCGCCCGT
ACATTTAGCCCATACATCCCCATGTATAATCATTTGCATCCATACATTTTGATGGCCGCACGGCGCGAAG
CAAAAATTACGGCTCCTCGCTCCAGACCTGCGAGCAGGGAAACGCTCCCCTCACAGACGCGTTGAATTGT
CCCCACGCCGCGCCCCTGTAGAGAAATATAAAAGGTTAGGATTTGCCACTGAGGTTCTTCTTTCATATAC
TTCCTTTTAAAATCTTGCTAGGATACAGTTCTCACATCACATCCGAACATAAACAAAAATGGGTAAGGAA
AAGACTCACGTTTCGAGGCCGCGATTAAATTCCAACATGGATGCTGATTTATATGGGTATAAATGGGCTC
GCGATAATGTCGGGCAATCAGGTGCGACAATCTATCGATTGTATGGGAAGCCCGATGCGCCAGAGTTGTT
TCTGAAACATGGCAAAGGTAGCGTTGCCAATGATGTTACAGATGAGATGGTCAGACTAAACTGGCTGACG
GAATTTATGCCTCTTCCGACCATCAAGCATTTTATCCGTACTCCTGATGATGCATGGTTACTCACCACTG
CGATCCCCGGCAAAACAGCATTCCAGGTATTAGAAGAATATCCTGATTCAGGTGAAAATATTGTTGATGC
GCTGGCAGTGTTCCTGCGCCGGTTGCATTCGATTCCTGTTTGTAATTGTCCTTTTAACAGCGATCGCGTA
TTTCGTCTGGCTCAGGCGCAATCACGAATGAATAACGGTTTGGTTGATGCGAGTGATTTTGATGACGAGC
GTAATGGCTGGCCTGTTGAACAAGTCTGGAAAGAAATGCATAAGCTTTTGCCATTCTCACCGGATTCAGT
CGTCACTCATGGTGATTTCTCACTTGATAACCTTATTTTTGACGAGGGGAAATTAATAGGTTGTATTGAT
GTTGGACGAGTCGGAATCGCAGACCGATACCAGGATCTTGCCATCCTATGGAACTGCCTCGGTGAGTTTT
CTCCTTCATTACAGAAACGGCTTTTTCAAAAATATGGTATTGATAATCCTGATATGAATAAATTGCAGTT
TCATTTGATGCTCGATGAGTTTTTCTAAAGTAACTGACAATAAAAAGATTCTTGTTTTCAAGAACTTGTC
ATTTGTATAGTTTTTTTATATTGTAGTTGTTCTATTTTAATCAAATGTTAGCGTGATTTATATTTTTTTT
CGCCTCGACATCATCTGCCCAGATGCGAAGTTAAGTGCGCAGAAAGTAATATCATGCGTCAATCGTATGT
GAATGCTGGTCGCTATACTGGAGTTGAAGCATAGAAGAAATGTTTAACCAAAAACTATCCTTTTTATTTA
TTTTGAATTTTCTCTCTCATATTTTTGTAAAACGATACTTTAACCACACTCAAGCTTTTGCTTGCTACTC
AAATACCTGAAATCTTTATAGACAATTTTCCTTCTTATTCGTAATAATAAAACTATATTGTTCTCTTCCT
GTTTTTTTTTTTAAAAAAAAAAACTGTCAAAATCTCCCCCACAGAAAAATAAAAACAAGTTATACTTTTG
GGAGTAAACCATGAACTTAAAACAACAGTTCATATTCTTAAGTAGTGCCACTATAGTTAACCAGAGACAA
TTTAACTCCTAAATCTTCATACTGAAGATTGACATAAACTAAATAATGACTACACTGTTACTTTTGAGTC
AGTTGGGTCTTTTGGCATTCGCCAATGCTATTAACCCTATGGTAAAGGGCGAATATAGAATTGAACATCC
TAAGATAGGAGACTTGTCAGAAATTGAATCTGCTATCTCTCCCAAATCTTTCTATGAATCATTTCAATAT
GGTTCCGAAGCGGAGTTCCGTAAGAATTGGGTTTCTTCTGATCTAACAATGGAACATGTAGACGAAACAT
CTTCGAAGGCGTTCCCTGGCACATGGAAGTTGCAGTCACCATTTTTGGTCCCAGGATTCAGTGATGATCT
ATCTTTAGTTTTGGGTAGCGAACAAACTAGAGCTGCTATTGCCCATAGGTTAAAATACGATCTATCGATC
AAGGATAATGAGAAACTAGTGGTGCAATATGAAGTTAAACTTCAAAAAATGCTTGAATGTGGCGGTGCAT
ATATCAAATTGTTGAAAACCTCCGCAACTGATCTTTCTCAGTACGACCACTCGTCAGATGACTATGCTGT
CATCTTTGGCCCAGACTTTTGCCAAGGTTATGTGGACGAAATTCATTTGGTTTTGAAGCGCGAGAATCCT
TTTTCTGGAAAATCTGAAGACAAATTCTTATTAAATGCCCCAAAACGGCGCGCCTCAGCCGAGCGGCCGC
GTGTTACAACCAATTAACCAATTCTGATTAGAAAAACTCATCGAGCATCAAATGAAACTGCAATTTATTC
ATATCAGGATTATCAATACCATATTTTTGAAAAAGCCGTTTCTGTAATGAAGGAGAAAACTCACCGAGGC
AGTTCCATAGGATGGCAAGATCCTGGTATCGGTCTGCGATTCCGACTCGTCCAACATCAATACAACCTAT
TAATTTCCCCTCGTCAAAAATAAGGTTATCAAGTGAGAAATCACCATGAGTGACGACTGAATCCGGTGAG
AATGGCAAAAGCTTATGCATTTCTTTCCAGACTTGTTCAACAGGCCAGCCATTACGCTCGTCATCAAAAT
CACTCGCATCAACCAAACCGTTATTCATTCGTGATTGCGCCTGAGCGAGGCGAAATACGCGATCGCTGTT
AAAAGGACAATTACAAACAGGAATCGAATGCAACCGGCGCAGGAACACTGCCAGCGCATCAACAATATTT
TCACCTGAATCAGGATATTCTTCTAATACCTGGAATGCTGTTTTCCCGGGGATCGCAGTGGTGAGTAACC
ATGCATCATCAGGAGTACGGATAAAATGCTTGATGGTCGGAAGAGGCATAAATTCCGTCAGCCAGTTTAG
TCTGACCATCTCATCTGTAACATCATTGGCAACGCTACCTTTGCCATGTTTCAGAAACAACTCTGGCGCA
TCGGGCTTCCCATACAATCGATAGATTGTCGCACCTGATTGCCCGACATTATCGCGAGCCCATTTATACC
CATATAAATCAGCATCCATGTTGGAATTTAATCGCGGCCTGGAGCAAGACGTTTCCCGTTGAATATGGCT
CATAACACCCCTTGTATTACTGTTTATGTAAGCAGACAGTTTTATTGTTCATGATGATATATTTTTATCT
TGTGCAATGTAACATCAGAGATTTTGAGACACAACGTGGCTTTGTTGAATAAATCGAACTTTTGCTGAGT
TGAAGGATCAGTCATGACCAAAATCCCTTAACGTGAGTTTTCGTTCCACTGAGCGTCAGACCCCGTAGAA
AAGATCAAAGGATCTTCTTGAGATCCTTTTTTTCTGCGCGTAATCTGCTGCTTGCAAACAAAAAAACCAC
CGCTACCAGCGGTGGTTTGTTTGCCGGATCAAGAGCTACCAACTCTTTTTCCGAAGGTAACTGGCTTCAG
CAGAGCGCAGATACCAAATACTGTTCTTCTAGTGTAGCCGTAGTTAGGCCACCACTTCAAGAACTCTGTA
GCACCGCCTACATACCTCGCTCTGCTAATCCTGTTACCAGTGGCTGCTGCCAGTGGCGATAAGTCGTGTC
TTACCGGGTTGGACTCAAGACGATAGTTACCGGATAAGGCGCAGCGGTCGGGCTGAACGGGGGGTTCGTG
CACACAGCCCAGCTTGGAGCGAACGACCTACACCGAACTGAGATACCTACAGCGTGAGCTATGAGAAAGC
GCCACGCTTCCCGAAGGGAGAAAGGCGGACAGGTATCCGGTAAGCGGCAGGGTCGGAACAGGAGAGCGCA
CGAGGGAGCTTCCAGGGGGAAACGCCTGGTATCTTTATAGTCCTGTCGGGTTTCGCCACCTCTGACTTGA
GCGTCGATTTTTGTGATGCTCGTCAGGGGGGCGGAGCCTATGGAAAAACGCCAGCAACGCGGCCTTTTTA
CGGTTCCTGGCCTTTTGCTGGCCTTTTGCTCACATGTTCTTTCCTGCGTTATCCCCTGATTCTGTGGATA
ACCGTGCGGCCGC
Features (pLannotate 1.2.2; 7 found; start..end, strand, type, name):
   1219..1932    +  CDS            superfolder GFP: GFP variant that folds robustly even when fused to poorly folded proteins (Pédelacq et al., 2006)
   1944..2015    +  terminator     rrnB T1 terminator: transcription terminator T1 from the E. coli rrnB gene
   2031..2058    +  terminator     T7Te terminator: phage T7 early transcription terminator
   2305..3660    +  gene           kanMX: yeast selectable marker conferring kanamycin resistance (Wach et al., 1994)
   3463..3660    +  terminator     TEF terminator: Ashbya gossypii TEF terminator
   4718..5533    -  CDS            KanR: aminoglycoside phosphotransferase; aph(3')-Ia; confers resistance to kanamycin in bacteria or G418 (Geneticin®) in eukaryotes
   5758..6346    +  rep_origin     ori: high-copy-number ColE1/pMB1/pBR322/pUC origin of replication
