>Addgene plasmid #160018 | pI2-MTU-DO-G418 | addgene full sequence | sequence record 317862 | Addgene NGS Result
GGCGCGCCACCGAATATTAAATAATCTTTTTTTATTTCTTATGTACGCCTGCTTTGTATGATACAAAATC
ATCGTATCGTATTCGGCTTCATGTTATCCGTCGAATTTAGATTACCTTGGCTAAGGGGCCAAGGTGGATG
ATTCGTATGAGTATCACAATTTACAAATTACAAGTTTTGCAAAGAGTATGTAAACTGTAAAAAAGAAAAC
ATTGACAAATATACCTGAAAAGAGTCCATTTTCTACATTTGAGAAAAAAAGGAATAAAGTGATTCTCCTC
ATCGCTCATAAAAAAATACTATTCATGAGCAAAATTGAGAAAAATGGCAATCACATTCAATACTAGTTAG
ATAGCCATATCTAAACTGCTGTACGTGGTTTAATACTAGCACCAACATCATTTGAATAATGGCGAAGAAA
CCAATTTCGAAACATTCCCGTGCGGCAAGAAGATCAGAAGCAGCCGAACCGGAGGCTAAGGCTTTAGAGA
CTTTACCCAGAGCTGAAAAGACAGATTTTGCAGCAACATTAATCAGAACTGCTAACAAAAACGAAGCTTT
GCTCGAAGCGAAGATCCAAAAGCGTGGACAAAAAAATAAGAAGAAAAACGCGGGAAGAGTGAGTAAGCAA
CTTATAGATGACAGTTCTTTAACAAGTAGGAAAGCTATTCGTGCCTTAAATATTACCAGTAGGCTCGATG
GTAAGAGGGAGAAAGCCATTCATAGAGCTAAATATGTGCAGTCAGCTCGTAAAGCTGGATGGGATACTAC
AAACCAAAGCATTAGGAAAGAATTATCGACACTACAAAACGCAGCAAATACGGTCAGCGATTCCGTTAAC
AAAAGCACGGACAAGGAAGGGTCTGCGAATACTGAAGATGCGATGATAGAAGACGATCAAGATCACATTG
AAATTTACGACAGTGCTAAAAGCCAGAAGGTACAAGAAAAAGCAGTATCAACCACTTTTACGGCATCAAA
CGTATTTACGTCATTAGAGGATGAGATGAATTCGCATCTAGACTGATGAGACGAACGTGAGACCGAAAGT
GAAACGTGATTTCATGCGTCATTTTGAACATTTTGTAAATCTTATTTAATAATGTGTGCGGCAATTCACA
TTTAATTTATGAATGTTTTCTTAACATCGCGGCAACTCAAGAAACGGCAGGTTCGGATCTTAGCTACTAG
AGAAAGAGGAGAAATACTAGATGCGTAAAGGCGAAGAGCTGTTCACTGGTGTCGTCCCTATTCTGGTGGA
ACTGGATGGTGATGTCAACGGTCATAAGTTTTCCGTGCGTGGCGAGGGTGAAGGTGACGCAACTAATGGT
AAACTGACGCTGAAGTTCATCTGTACTACTGGTAAACTGCCGGTTCCTTGGCCGACTCTGGTAACGACGC
TGACTTATGGTGTTCAGTGCTTTGCTCGTTATCCGGACCATATGAAGCAGCATGACTTCTTCAAGTCCGC
CATGCCGGAAGGCTATGTGCAGGAACGCACGATTTCCTTTAAGGATGACGGCACGTACAAAACGCGTGCG
GAAGTGAAATTTGAAGGCGATACCCTGGTAAACCGCATTGAGCTGAAAGGCATTGACTTTAAAGAGGACG
GCAATATCCTGGGCCATAAGCTGGAATACAATTTTAACAGCCACAATGTTTACATCACCGCCGATAAACA
AAAAAATGGCATTAAAGCGAATTTTAAAATTCGCCACAACGTGGAGGATGGCAGCGTGCAGCTGGCTGAT
CACTACCAGCAAAACACTCCAATCGGTGATGGTCCTGTTCTGCTGCCAGACAATCACTATCTGAGCACGC
AAAGCGTTCTGTCTAAAGATCCGAACGAGAAACGCGATCATATGGTTCTGCTGGAGTTCGTAACCGCAGC
GGGCATCACGCATGGTATGGATGAACTGTACAAATGACCAGGCATCAAATAAAACGAAAGGCTCAGTCGA
AAGACTGGGCCTTTCGTTTTATCTGTTGTTTGTCGGTGAACGCTCTCTACTAGAGTCACACTGGCTCACC
TTCGGGTGGGCCTTTCTGCGTTTATAGGTCTCAGCTGGAAATCTGCTCGTCAGTGGTGCTCACACTGACG
AATCATGTACAGATCATACCGATGACTGCCTGGCGACTCACAACTAAGCAAGACAGCCGGAACCAGCGCC
GGCGAACACCACTGCATATATGGCATATCACAACAGTCCACGTCTCAAGCAGTTACAGAGATGTTACGAA
CCACTAGTGCACTGCAGTACAGTTTAGCTTGCCTCGTCCCCGCCGGGTCACCCGGCCAGCGACATGGAGG
CCCAGAATACCCTCCTTGACAGTCTTGACGTGCGCAGCTCAGGGGCATGATGTGACTGTCGCCCGTACAT
TTAGCCCATACATCCCCATGTATAATCATTTGCATCCATACATTTTGATGGCCGCACGGCGCGAAGCAAA
AATTACGGCTCCTCGCTCCAGACCTGCGAGCAGGGAAACGCTCCCCTCACAGACGCGTTGAATTGTCCCC
ACGCCGCGCCCCTGTAGAGAAATATAAAAGGTTAGGATTTGCCACTGAGGTTCTTCTTTCATATACTTCC
TTTTAAAATCTTGCTAGGATACAGTTCTCACATCACATCCGAACATAAACAAAAATGGGTAAGGAAAAGA
CTCACGTTTCGAGGCCGCGATTAAATTCCAACATGGATGCTGATTTATATGGGTATAAATGGGCTCGCGA
TAATGTCGGGCAATCAGGTGCGACAATCTATCGATTGTATGGGAAGCCCGATGCGCCAGAGTTGTTTCTG
AAACATGGCAAAGGTAGCGTTGCCAATGATGTTACAGATGAGATGGTCAGACTAAACTGGCTGACGGAAT
TTATGCCTCTTCCGACCATCAAGCATTTTATCCGTACTCCTGATGATGCATGGTTACTCACCACTGCGAT
CCCCGGCAAAACAGCATTCCAGGTATTAGAAGAATATCCTGATTCAGGTGAAAATATTGTTGATGCGCTG
GCAGTGTTCCTGCGCCGGTTGCATTCGATTCCTGTTTGTAATTGTCCTTTTAACAGCGATCGCGTATTTC
GTCTGGCTCAGGCGCAATCACGAATGAATAACGGTTTGGTTGATGCGAGTGATTTTGATGACGAGCGTAA
TGGCTGGCCTGTTGAACAAGTCTGGAAAGAAATGCATAAGCTTTTGCCATTCTCACCGGATTCAGTCGTC
ACTCATGGTGATTTCTCACTTGATAACCTTATTTTTGACGAGGGGAAATTAATAGGTTGTATTGATGTTG
GACGAGTCGGAATCGCAGACCGATACCAGGATCTTGCCATCCTATGGAACTGCCTCGGTGAGTTTTCTCC
TTCATTACAGAAACGGCTTTTTCAAAAATATGGTATTGATAATCCTGATATGAATAAATTGCAGTTTCAT
TTGATGCTCGATGAGTTTTTCTAAAGTAACTGACAATAAAAAGATTCTTGTTTTCAAGAACTTGTCATTT
GTATAGTTTTTTTATATTGTAGTTGTTCTATTTTAATCAAATGTTAGCGTGATTTATATTTTTTTTCGCC
TCGACATCATCTGCCCAGATGCGAAGTTAAGTGCGCAGAAAGTAATATCATGCGTCAATCGTATGTGAAT
GCTGGTCGCTATACTGGAGTTGAAGCATAGAAGAAATGTTTAACCAAAAACTATCCTTTTTATTTATTTT
GAATTTTCTCTCTCATATTTTTGTAAAACGATACTTTAACCACACTCAAGCTTTTGCTTGCTACTCAAAT
ACCTGAAATCTTTATAGACAATTTTCCTTCTTATTCGTAATAATAAAACTATATTGTTCTCTTCCTGTTT
TTTTTTTTAAAAAAAAAAACTGTCAAAATCTCCCCCACAGAAAAATAAAAACAAATTATACTTTTGGGAG
TAAACCATGAACTTAAAACAACAGTTCATATTCTTAAGTAGTGCCACTATAGTTAACCAGAGACAATTTA
ACTCCTAAATCTTCATACTGAAGATTGACATAAACTAAATAATGACTACACTGTTACTTTTGAGTCAGTT
GGGTCTTTTGGCATTCGCCAATGCTATTAACCCTATGGTAAAGGGCGAATATAGAATTGAACATCCTAAG
ATAGGAGACTTGTCAGAAATTGAATCTGCTATCTCTCCCAAATCTTTCTATGAATCATTTCAATATGGTT
CCGAAGCGGAGTTCCGTAAGAATTGGGTTTCTTCTGATCTAACAATGGAACATGTAGACGAAACATCTTC
GAAGGCGTTCCCTGGCACATGGAAGTTGCAGTCACCATTTTTGGTCCCAGGATTCAGTGATGATCTATCT
TTAGTTTTGGGTAGCGAACAAACTAGAGCTGCTATTGCCCATAGGTTAAAATACGATCTATCGATCAAGG
ATAATGAGAAACTAGTGGTGCAATATGAAGTTAAACTTCAAAAAATGCTTGAATGTGGCGGTGCATATAT
CAAATTGTTGAAAACCTCCGCAACTGATCTTTCTCAGTACGACCACTCGTCAGATGACTATGCTGTCATC
TTTGGCCCAGACTTTTGCCAAGGTTATGTGGACGAAATTCATTTGGTTTTGAAGCGCGAGAATCCTTTTT
CTGGAAAATCTGAAGACAAATTCTTATTAAATGCCGGCGCGCCTCAGCCGAGCGGCCGCGTGTTACAACC
AATTAACCAATTCTGATTAGAAAAACTCATCGAGCATCAAATGAAACTGCAATTTATTCATATCAGGATT
ATCAATACCATATTTTTGAAAAAGCCGTTTCTGTAATGAAGGAGAAAACTCACCGAGGCAGTTCCATAGG
ATGGCAAGATCCTGGTATCGGTCTGCGATTCCGACTCGTCCAACATCAATACAACCTATTAATTTCCCCT
CGTCAAAAATAAGGTTATCAAGTGAGAAATCACCATGAGTGACGACTGAATCCGGTGAGAATGGCAAAAG
CTTATGCATTTCTTTCCAGACTTGTTCAACAGGCCAGCCATTACGCTCGTCATCAAAATCACTCGCATCA
ACCAAACCGTTATTCATTCGTGATTGCGCCTGAGCGAGGCGAAATACGCGATCGCTGTTAAAAGGACAAT
TACAAACAGGAATCGAATGCAACCGGCGCAGGAACACTGCCAGCGCATCAACAATATTTTCACCTGAATC
AGGATATTCTTCTAATACCTGGAATGCTGTTTTCCCGGGGATCGCAGTGGTGAGTAACCATGCATCATCA
GGAGTACGGATAAAATGCTTGATGGTCGGAAGAGGCATAAATTCCGTCAGCCAGTTTAGTCTGACCATCT
CATCTGTAACATCATTGGCAACGCTACCTTTGCCATGTTTCAGAAACAACTCTGGCGCATCGGGCTTCCC
ATACAATCGATAGATTGTCGCACCTGATTGCCCGACATTATCGCGAGCCCATTTATACCCATATAAATCA
GCATCCATGTTGGAATTTAATCGCGGCCTGGAGCAAGACGTTTCCCGTTGAATATGGCTCATAACACCCC
TTGTATTACTGTTTATGTAAGCAGACAGTTTTATTGTTCATGATGATATATTTTTATCTTGTGCAATGTA
ACATCAGAGATTTTGAGACACAACGTGGCTTTGTTGAATAAATCGAACTTTTGCTGAGTTGAAGGATCAG
TCATGACCAAAATCCCTTAACGTGAGTTTTCGTTCCACTGAGCGTCAGACCCCGTAGAAAAGATCAAAGG
ATCTTCTTGAGATCCTTTTTTTCTGCGCGTAATCTGCTGCTTGCAAACAAAAAAACCACCGCTACCAGCG
GTGGTTTGTTTGCCGGATCAAGAGCTACCAACTCTTTTTCCGAAGGTAACTGGCTTCAGCAGAGCGCAGA
TACCAAATACTGTTCTTCTAGTGTAGCCGTAGTTAGGCCACCACTTCAAGAACTCTGTAGCACCGCCTAC
ATACCTCGCTCTGCTAATCCTGTTACCAGTGGCTGCTGCCAGTGGCGATAAGTCGTGTCTTACCGGGTTG
GACTCAAGACGATAGTTACCGGATAAGGCGCAGCGGTCGGGCTGAACGGGGGGTTCGTGCACACAGCCCA
GCTTGGAGCGAACGACCTACACCGAACTGAGATACCTACAGCGTGAGCTATGAGAAAGCGCCACGCTTCC
CGAAGGGAGAAAGGCGGACAGGTATCCGGTAAGCGGCAGGGTCGGAACAGGAGAGCGCACGAGGGAGCTT
CCAGGGGGAAACGCCTGGTATCTTTATAGTCCTGTCGGGTTTCGCCACCTCTGACTTGAGCGTCGATTTT
TGTGATGCTCGTCAGGGGGGCGGAGCCTATGGAAAAACGCCAGCAACGCGGCCTTTTTACGGTTCCTGGC
CTTTTGCTGGCCTTTTGCTCACATGTTCTTTCCTGCGTTATCCCCTGATTCTGTGGATAACCGTGCGGCC
GCCCCTTTCA
Features (pLannotate 1.2.2; 7 found; start..end, strand, type, name):
   1211..1924    +  CDS            superfolder GFP: GFP variant that folds robustly even when fused to poorly folded proteins (Pédelacq et al., 2006)
   1936..2007    +  terminator     rrnB T1 terminator: transcription terminator T1 from the E. coli rrnB gene
   2023..2050    +  terminator     T7Te terminator: phage T7 early transcription terminator
   2301..3656    +  gene           kanMX: yeast selectable marker conferring kanamycin resistance (Wach et al., 1994)
   3459..3656    +  terminator     TEF terminator: Ashbya gossypii TEF terminator
   4707..5522    -  CDS            KanR: aminoglycoside phosphotransferase; aph(3')-Ia; confers resistance to kanamycin in bacteria or G418 (Geneticin®) in eukaryotes
   5747..6335    +  rep_origin     ori: high-copy-number ColE1/pMB1/pBR322/pUC origin of replication
