[The description below was written by a language model from this plasmid's Addgene catalogue record and pLannotate feature annotations shown in this document.]
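Description:
pI2-MTU-DO-G418 is an empty integrative backbone for the yeast Kluyveromyces marxianus, assembled from MoClo Yeast Toolkit parts together with the depositing lab's own yeast homology arms. It is designed to deliver cargo to a defined chromosomal locus, integration site I2, rather than to replicate in yeast; accordingly, no yeast origin of replication is annotated. In E. coli it is maintained through a high-copy ColE1/pUC-type origin and selected with kanamycin through a bacterial KanR (aph(3')-Ia) gene. Yeast transformants are selected with G418 by means of a kanMX cassette, which ends in the Ashbya gossypii TEF terminator.

The position where cargo would be placed is occupied by a superfolder GFP coding sequence followed by the bacterial rrnB T1 and T7Te terminators. In Yeast Toolkit-style vectors such a bacterially expressed GFP unit normally acts as a dropout marker, replaced during Golden Gate assembly so that correct clones can be recognised as non-fluorescent colonies. The "DO" in the name fits this reading, although the record does not say so explicitly. No promoter is listed for the payload, consistent with an empty backbone into which users bring their own transcription units.

The I2 homology arms are not annotated in either feature table; they presumably lie in the unannotated stretches flanking the GFP and kanMX region, but their coordinates are not given. The two sequence records (6,450 and 6,453 nt) carry the same features in the same order, and both are longer than the catalogue's backbone size of 5,427 bp. The associated work used such vectors to engineer K. marxianus as a chassis for producing aromatic compounds.
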