Addgene plasmid #160018: pI2-MTU-DO-G418
Purpose: (Empty Backbone) Integrative vector for K. marxianus, targeting integration site I2 described in (Rajkumar et al.,2019). G418 selection.
Depositing lab: John Morrissey. Depositing organization: University College Cork. Publication: Rational engineering of Kluyveromyces marxianus to create a chassis for the production of aromatic products. Rajkumar AS, Morrissey JP. Microb Cell Fact. 2020 Nov 11;19(1):207. doi: 10.1186/s12934-020-01461-7. PubMed 33176787.
Backbone
  Vector backbone: Constructed from MoClo Yeast Toolkit (Kit # 1000000061) and own yeast homology arms (Addgene plasmids 125031 and 125064)
  Backbone manufacturer: Partially Addgene
  Backbone size (bp): 5427
  Vector type: Yeast Expression ; Kluyveromyces marxianus
  Promoter: n/a
  Selectable markers: Neomycin (select with G418)
Growth in bacteria
  Bacterial resistance: Kanamycin, 50 μg/mL
  Growth temperature: 37°C
  Growth strain: DH5alpha
  Copy number: High Copy
Gene/Insert
  Sequencing primers: 5′ tttgctggccttttgctc; 3′ tattctgggcctccatgtc
Terms and licenses: Academic/Nonprofit Terms; Industry Terms: Not Available to Industry
How to cite: pI2-MTU-DO-G418 was a gift from John Morrissey (Addgene plasmid # 160018 ; http://n2t.net/addgene:160018 ; RRID:Addgene_160018)
